Addgene plasmid #103188: LSB-hsa-miR-125a-5p
Purpose: Used to sense miRNA activity using fluorescence based tools. hsa-miR-125a-5p target in 3' UTR of of mKate. miRNA activity can be measured by the repression of mKate2 relative to EBFP2 fluorescent proteins . Plasmid is inherently unstable; please see Depositor Comments
Depositing lab: Ron Weiss. Depositing organization: Massachusetts Institute of Technology. Publication: A mixed antagonistic/synergistic miRNA repression model enables accurate predictions of multi-input miRNA sensor activity. Gam JJ, Babb J, Weiss R. Nat Commun. 2018 Jun 22;9(1):2430. doi: 10.1038/s41467-018-04575-0. PubMed 29934631.
Backbone
  Vector backbone: Low Sensor Backbone (LSB)
  Vector type: Mammalian Expression, Synthetic Biology
Growth in bacteria
  Bacterial resistance: Ampicillin and Kanamycin, 100 & 50 μg/mL
  Growth temperature: 30°C
  Growth strain: NEB Stable
  Copy number: High Copy
Gene/Insert
  Gene/Insert name: hsa-miR-125a-5p target
  Species: H. sapiens (human)
  Entrez Gene: MIR125A (a.k.a. MIRN125A, miRNA125A, mir-125a)
  Promoter: EF-1a
  Cloning method: Gibson Cloning
Terms and licenses: Academic/Nonprofit Terms; Industry Terms: Not Available to Industry
Depositor comments: Please note that this plasmid is inherently unstable due to a repeating poly A element. We recommend performing a diagnostic digest on multiple colonies upon receipt. The depositors would like to note the presence of several discrepancies between the depositor sequence and physical plasmid sequence. In particular, the sequences upstream and downstream of the puromycin coding region have 10 bp insertions which do not affect the ability to perform puromycin selection. The sequences for those regions within the physical plasmids are as follows: Upstream of Puro: GAATTCGACCGCCTGTCTCAAGGTGCCACC; Downstream of Puro: GCTTTGAGACTACGCGTGAATTCACTCCTC.
How to cite: LSB-hsa-miR-125a-5p was a gift from Ron Weiss (Addgene plasmid # 103188 ; http://n2t.net/addgene:103188 ; RRID:Addgene_103188)
