[The description below was written by a language model from this plasmid's Addgene catalogue record and pLannotate feature annotations shown in this document.]
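Description:
LSB-hsa-miR-125a-5p is an 11 kb mammalian expression plasmid built on the Low Sensor Backbone (LSB), designed as a two-colour fluorescent sensor of microRNA activity in synthetic-biology applications. It replicates in E. coli from a high-copy ColE1/pUC-type origin and carries both β-lactamase (AmpR) and an aph(3')-Ia kanamycin resistance gene, so it is selected on ampicillin plus kanamycin. Remnants of a lac promoter/operator region are also present in the bacterial backbone.

The payload consists of two parallel transcription units in the same orientation, each driven by the human EF-1α core promoter with its intron A and terminated by a rabbit β-globin polyadenylation signal. Each is flanked by Gateway attB4/attB1/attB2 scars that reflect modular assembly. The first unit encodes the red fluorescent protein mKate2. According to the record, the human miR-125a-5p target sequence sits in its 3' UTR, although the feature table does not annotate the target site itself. The second unit encodes the blue protein EBFP2 without a target and serves as an internal reference for delivery and expression. When miR-125a-5p is active in a transfected cell, the mKate2 transcript is repressed, and the fall in red relative to blue fluorescence gives a quantitative readout of miRNA activity.

A puromycin N-acetyltransferase gene with its own β-globin poly(A) signal allows puromycin selection in mammalian cells. No dedicated promoter for it is annotated. The depositor notes that the repeated poly(A) elements make the plasmid inherently unstable. The physical plasmid also differs slightly from the deposited sequence, with short insertions flanking the puromycin coding region that do not impair selection.
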