Features (pLannotate 1.2.2; 28 found; start..end, strand, type, name):
     87..675     -  rep_origin     ori: high-copy-number ColE1/pMB1/pBR322/pUC origin of replication
    846..1706    -  CDS            AmpR: β-lactamase; bla; confers resistance to ampicillin, carbenicillin, and related antibiotics
   1707..1778    -  promoter       AmpR promoter: bla
   1857..2456    +  CDS            PuroR: puromycin N-acetyltransferase; pac from Streptomyces alboniger; confers resistance to puromycin
   2461..2541    +  CDS            HBB (fragment): HBB_PONPY - Experimental evidence at transcript level: Swiss-Prot protein existence level 2. Involved in oxygen transport from the lung to the various peripheral tissues. From Pongo pygmaeus (Bornean orangutan).
   2612..2667    +  polyA_signal   β-globin poly(A) signal: rabbit β-globin polyadenylation signal (Gil and Proudfoot, 1987)
   3646..3666    +  protein_bind   attB4: mutant version of attB; core recombination site for the Gateway® BP reaction BP Clonase™
   3734..3945    +  promoter       EF-1α core promoter: core promoter for human elongation factor EF-1α
   3946..4884    +  intron         EF-1α intron A: intron upstream of the start codon of human EF-1α
   4911..4931    +  protein_bind   attB1: mutant version of attB; core recombination site for the Gateway® BP reaction BP Clonase™
   4951..5646    +  CDS            mKate2: mKate2 is a basic (constitutively fluorescent) red fluorescent protein published in 2009, derived from Entacmaea quadricolor. It is reported to be a rapidly-maturing monomer with moderate acid sensitivity.
   5666..5690    -  protein_bind   attB2: mutant version of attB; recombination site for the Gateway® BP reaction BP Clonase™
   5842..5916    +  CDS            HBB (fragment): HBB_PONPY - Experimental evidence at transcript level: Swiss-Prot protein existence level 2. Involved in oxygen transport from the lung to the various peripheral tissues. From Pongo pygmaeus (Bornean orangutan).
   5987..6042    +  polyA_signal   β-globin poly(A) signal: rabbit β-globin polyadenylation signal (Gil and Proudfoot, 1987)
   6426..6451    +  misc_feature   SA: splice acceptor site
   7123..7143    +  protein_bind   attB4: mutant version of attB; core recombination site for the Gateway® BP reaction BP Clonase™
   7211..7422    +  promoter       EF-1α core promoter: core promoter for human elongation factor EF-1α
   7423..8361    +  intron         EF-1α intron A: intron upstream of the start codon of human EF-1α
   8388..8408    +  protein_bind   attB1: mutant version of attB; core recombination site for the Gateway® BP reaction BP Clonase™
   8419..9135    +  CDS            EBFP2: EBFP2 is a basic (constitutively fluorescent) blue fluorescent protein published in 2007, derived from Aequorea victoria. It is reported to be a rapidly-maturing monomer with moderate acid sensitivity.
   9143..9167    -  protein_bind   attB2: mutant version of attB; recombination site for the Gateway® BP reaction BP Clonase™
   9171..9251    +  CDS            HBB (fragment): HBB_PONPY - Experimental evidence at transcript level: Swiss-Prot protein existence level 2. Involved in oxygen transport from the lung to the various peripheral tissues. From Pongo pygmaeus (Bornean orangutan).
   9322..9377    +  polyA_signal   β-globin poly(A) signal: rabbit β-globin polyadenylation signal (Gil and Proudfoot, 1987)
   9760..9782    -  protein_bind   lac operator (fragment): The lac repressor binds to the lac operator to inhibit transcription in E. coli. This inhibition can be relieved by adding lactose or isopropyl-β-D-thiogalactopyranoside (IPTG). lac repressor encoded by lacI
   9786..9816    -  promoter       lac promoter: promoter for the E. coli lac operon
   9831..9852    -  protein_bind   CAP binding site: CAP binding activates transcription in the presence of cAMP. E. coli catabolite activator protein
   9865..9904    -  CDS            lacI (fragment): lac repressor; lacI; The lac repressor binds to the lac operator to inhibit transcription in E. coli. This inhibition can be relieved by adding lactose or isopropyl-β-D-thiogalactopyranoside (IPTG).
  10077..10886   +  CDS            KanR: aminoglycoside phosphotransferase; aph(3')-Ia; confers resistance to kanamycin in bacteria or G418 (Geneticin®) in eukaryotes
>Addgene plasmid #103188 | LSB-hsa-miR-125a-5p | depositor full sequence | sequence record 195425 | Full Sequence
AATTGAGGGGATAACGCAGGAAAGAACATGTGAGCAAAAGGCCAGCAAAAGGCCAGGAACCGTAAAAAGG
CCGCGTTGCTGGCGTTTTTCCATAGGCTCCGCCCCCCTGACGAGCATCACAAAAATCGACGCTCAAGTCA
GAGGTGGCGAAACCCGACAGGACTATAAAGATACCAGGCGTTTCCCCCTGGAAGCTCCCTCGTGCGCTCT
CCTGTTCCGACCCTGCCGCTTACCGGATACCTGTCCGCCTTTCTCCCTTCGGGAAGCGTGGCGCTTTCTC
ATAGCTCACGCTGTAGGTATCTCAGTTCGGTGTAGGTCGTTCGCTCCAAGCTGGGCTGTGTGCACGAACC
CCCCGTTCAGCCCGACCGCTGCGCCTTATCCGGTAACTATCGTCTTGAGTCCAACCCGGTAAGACACGAC
TTATCGCCACTGGCAGCAGCCACTGGTAACAGGATTAGCAGAGCGAGGTATGTAGGCGGTGCTACAGAGT
TCTTGAAGTGGTGGCCTAACTACGGCTACACTAGAAGAACAGTATTTGGTATCTGCGCTCTGCTGAAGCC
AGTTACCTTCGGAAAAAGAGTTGGTAGCTCTTGATCCGGCAAACAAACCACCGCTGGTAGCGGTGGTTTT
TTTGTTTGCAAGCAGCAGATTACGCGCAGAAAAAAAGGATCTCAAGAAGATCCTTTGATCTTTTCTACGG
GGTCTGACGCTCAGTGGAACGAAAACTCACGTTAAGGGATTTTGGTCATGAGATTATCAAAAAGGATCTT
CACCTAGATCCTTTTAAATTAAAAATGAAGTTTTAAATCAATCTAAAGTATATATGAGTAAACTTGGTCT
GACAGTTACCAATGCTTAATCAGTGAGGCACCTATCTCAGCGATCTGTCTATTTCGTTCATCCATAGTTG
CCTGACTCCCCGTCGTGTAGATAACTACGATACGGGAGGGCTTACCATCTGGCCCCAGTGCTGCAATGAT
ACCGCGAGAACCACGCTCACCGGCTCCAGATTTATCAGCAATAAACCAGCCAGCCGGAAGGGCCGAGCGC
AGAAGTGGTCCTGCAACTTTATCCGCCTCCATCCAGTCTATTAATTGTTGCCGGGAAGCTAGAGTAAGTA
GTTCGCCAGTTAATAGTTTGCGCAACGTTGTTGCCATTGCTACAGGCATCGTGGTGTCACGCTCGTCGTT
TGGTATGGCTTCATTCAGCTCCGGTTCCCAACGATCAAGGCGAGTTACATGATCCCCCATGTTGTGCAAA
AAAGCGGTTAGCTCCTTCGGTCCTCCGATCGTTGTCAGAAGTAAGTTGGCCGCAGTGTTATCACTCATGG
TTATGGCAGCACTGCATAATTCTCTTACTGTCATGCCATCCGTAAGATGCTTTTCTGTGACTGGTGAGTA
CTCAACCAAGTCATTCTGAGAATAGTGTATGCGGCGACCGAGTTGCTCTTGCCCGGCGTCAATACGGGAT
AATACCGCGCCACATAGCAGAACTTTAAAAGTGCTCATCATTGGAAAACGTTCTTCGGGGCGAAAACTCT
CAAGGATCTTACCGCTGTTGAGATCCAGTTCGATGTAACCCACTCGTGCACCCAACTGATCTTCAGCATC
TTTTACTTTCACCAGCGTTTCTGGGTGAGCAAAAACAGGAAGGCAAAATGCCGCAAAAAAGGGAATAAGG
GCGACACGGAAATGTTGAATACTCATACTCTTCCTTTTTCAATATTATTGAAGCATTTATCAGGGTTATT
GTCTCATGAGCGGATACATATTTGAATGTAGCTCCGAATTTCTCGAGGGCTTGTCGACGACGGCGGTCTC
CGTCGTCAGGATCATGAATTCGACCCGCCTGCCACCATGACCGAGTACAAGCCCACGGTGCGCCTCGCCA
CCCGCGACGACGTCCCCCGGGCCGTACGCACCCTCGCCGCCGCGTTCGCCGACTACCCCGCCACGCGCCA
CACCGTCGACCCGGACCGCCACATCGAGCGGGTCACCGAGCTGCAAGAACTCTTCCTCACGCGCGTCGGG
CTCGACATCGGCAAGGTGTGGGTCGCGGACGACGGCGCCGCGGTGGCGGTCTGGACCACGCCGGAGAGCG
TCGAAGCGGGGGCGGTGTTCGCCGAGATCGGCCCGCGCATGGCCGAGTTGAGCGGTTCCCGGCTGGCCGC
GCAGCAACAGATGGAAGGCCTCCTGGCGCCGCACCGGCCCAAGGAGCCCGCGTGGTTCCTGGCCACCGTC
GGCGTCTCGCCCGACCACCAGGGCAAGGGTCTGGGCAGCGCCGTCGTGCTCCCCGGAGTGGAGGCGGCCG
AGCGCGCCGGGGTGCCCGCCTTCCTGGAGACATCCGCGCCCCGCAACCTCCCCTTCTACGAGCGGCTCGG
CTTCACCGTCACCGCCGACGTCGAGGTGCCCGAAGGACCGCGCACCTGGTGCATGACCCGCAAGCCCGGT
GCCTGATACGCGTGAATTCACTCCTCAGGTGCAGGCTGCCTATCAGAAGGTGGTGGCTGGTGTGGCCAAT
GCCCTGGCTCACAAATACCACTGAGATCTTTTTCCCTCTGCCAAAAATTATGGGGACATCATGAAGCCCC
TTGAGCATCTGACTTCTGGCTAATAAAGGAAATTTATTTTCATTGCAATAGTGTGTTGGAATTTTTTGTG
TCTCTCACTCGGAAGGACATATGGGAGGGCAAATCATTTAAAACATCAGAATGAGTATTTGGTTTAGAGT
TTGGCAACATATGCCCATATGCTGGCTGCCATGAACAAAGGTTGGCTATAAAGAGGTCATCAGTATATGA
AACAGCCCCCTGCTGTCCATTCCTTATTCCATAGAAAAGCCTTGACTTGAGGTTAGATTTTTTTTATATT
TTGTTTTGTGTTATTTTTTTCTTTAACATCCCTAAAATTTTCCTTACATGTTTTACTAGCCAGATTTTTC
CTCCTCTCCTGACTACTCCCAGTCATAGCTGTCCCTCTTCTCTTATGGAGATCCCTCGACCTGCAGCCCA
AGCTTGAATTCTCTAGAATTACCCTGTTATCCCTATGCTTGGTTTACCGAGCTCTTATTGGTTTTCAAAC
TTCATTGACTGTGCCCAACGCGCCTGGGAGCTCACGGGGACAGCCCCCCCCCAAAGCCCCCAGGGATGTA
ATTACGTCCCTCCCCCGCTAGGGGGCAGCAGCGAGCCGCCCGGGGCTCCGCTCCGGTCCGGCGCTCCCCC
CGCATCCCCGAGCCGGCAGCGTGCGGGGACAGCCCGGGCACGGGGAAGGTGGCACGGGATCGCTTTCCTC
TGAACGCTTCTCGCTGCTCTTTGAGCCTGCAGACACCTGGGGGGATACGGGGAAAAAGCTAGGCTGAAAG
ACCGGTTCTTAGAATGACACGCGCCTGGGAGCTCACGGGGACAGCCCCCCCCCAAAGCCCCCAGGGATGT
AATTACGTCCCTCCCCCGCTAGGGGGCAGCAGCGAGCCGCCCGGGGCTCCGCTCCGGTCCGGCGCTCCCC
CCGCATCCCCGAGCCGGCAGCGTGCGGGGACAGCCCGGGCACGGGGAAGGTGGCACGGGATCGCTTTCCT
CTGAACGCTTCTCGCTGCTCTTTGAGCCTGCAGACACCTGGGGGGATACGGGGAAAAAGCTAACTTCTGA
GACGACAACTTTGTATAGAAAAGTTGGCTCCGAATTCGCCCTTGACAGCAGAGATCCAGTTTGGTTAATT
AATTGGCTCCGGTGCCCGTCAGTGGGCAGAGCGCACATCGCCCACAGTCCCCGAGAAGTTGTGGGGAGGG
GTCGGCAATTGAACCGGTGCCTAGAGAAGGTGGCGCGGGGTAAACTGGGAAAGTGATGTCGTGTACTGGC
TCCGCCTTTTTCCCGAGGGTGGGGGAGAACCGTATATAAGTGCAGTAGTCGCCGTGAACGTTCTTTTTCG
CAACGGGTTTGCCGCCAGAACACAGGTAAGTGCCGTGTGTGGTTCCCGCGGGCCTGGCCTCTTTACGGGT
TATGGCCCTTGCGTGCCTTGAATTACTTCCACCTGGCTGCAGTACGTGATTCTTGATCCCGAGCTTCGGG
TTGGAAGTGGGTGGGAGAGTTCGAGGCCTTGCGCTTAAGGAGCCCCTTCGCCTCGTGCTTGAGTTGAGGC
CTGGCCTGGGCGCTGGGGCCGCCGCGTGCGAATCTGGTGGCACCTTCGCGCCTGTCTCGCTGCTTTCGAT
AAGTCTCTAGCCATTTAAAATTTTTGATGACCTGCTGCGACGCTTTTTTTCTGGCAAGATAGTCTTGTAA
ATGCGGGCCAAGATCTGCACACTGGTATTTCGGTTTTTGGGGCCGCGGGCGGCGACGGGGCCCGTGCGTC
CCAGCGCACATGTTCGGCGAGGCGGGGCCTGCGAGCGCGGCCACCGAGAATCGGACGGGGGTAGTCTCAA
GCTGGCCGGCCTGCTCTGGTGCCTGGCCTCGCGCCGCCGTGTATCGCCCCGCCCTGGGCGGCAAGGCTGG
CCCGGTCGGCACCAGTTGCGTGAGCGGAAAGATGGCCGCTTCCCGGCCCTGCTGCAGGGAGCTCAAAATG
GAGGACGCGGCGCTCGGGAGAGCGGGCGGGTGAGTCACCCACACAAAGGAAAAGGGCCTTTCCGTCCTCA
GCCGTCGCTTCATGTGACTCCACGGAGTACCGGGCGCCGTCCAGGCACCTCGATTAGTTCTCGAGCTTTT
GGAGTACGTCGTCTTTAGGTTGGGGGGAGGGGTTTTATGCGATGGAGTTTCCCCACACTGAGTGGGTGGA
GACTGAAGTTAGGCCAGCTTGGCACTTGATGTAATTCTCCTTGGAATTTGCCCTTTTTGAGTTTGGATCT
TGGTTCATTCTCAAGCCTCAGACAGTGGTTCAAAGTTTTTTTCTTCCATTTCAGGTGTCGTGAGAAGGGC
GAATTCGACCCAAGTTTGTACAAAAAAGCAGGCTGGATCCAGGTGCCACCATGGTGAGCGAGCTGATTAA
GGAGAACATGCACATGAAGCTGTACATGGAGGGCACCGTGAACAACCACCACTTCAAGTGCACATCCGAG
GGCGAAGGCAAGCCCTACGAGGGCACCCAGACCATGAGAATCAAGGCGGTCGAGGGCGGCCCTCTCCCCT
TCGCCTTCGACATCCTGGCTACCAGCTTCATGTACGGCAGCAAAACCTTCATCAACCACACCCAGGGCAT
CCCCGACTTCTTTAAGCAGTCCTTCCCCGAGGGCTTCACATGGGAGAGAGTCACCACATACGAAGATGGG
GGCGTGCTGACCGCTACCCAGGACACCAGCCTCCAGGACGGCTGCCTCATCTACAACGTCAAGATCAGAG
GGGTGAACTTCCCATCCAACGGCCCTGTGATGCAGAAGAAAACACTCGGCTGGGAGGCCTCCACCGAGAC
ACTGTACCCCGCTGACGGCGGCCTGGAAGGCAGAGCCGACATGGCCCTGAAGCTCGTGGGCGGGGGCCAC
CTGATCTGCAACCTTAAGACCACATACAGATCCAAGAAACCCGCTAAGAACCTCAAGATGCCCGGCGTCT
ACTATGTGGACAGGAGACTGGAAAGAATCAAGGAGGCCGACAAAGAGACATACGTCGAGCAGCACGAGGT
GGCTGTGGCCAGATACTGCGACCTCCCTAGCAAACTGGGGCACAAACTTAATTGAGAATTCTACCACCCA
GCTTTCTTGTACAAAGTGGTACGTCTCAAGACCAGAGGTCTCTGCTTCGCCATGTTCACAGGTTAAAGCG
TCTCAGGGATCACAGGTTAAAGCGTCTCAGGGATCACAGGTTAAAGCGTCTCAGGGATCACAGGTTAAAG
CGTCTCAGGGACAACCAGAAGAGACCTGTGCTTCACTCCTCAGGTGCAGGCTGCCTATCAGAAGGTGGTG
GCTGGTGTGGCCAATGCCCTGGCTCACAAATACCACTGAGATCTTTTTCCCTCTGCCAAAAATTATGGGG
ACATCATGAAGCCCCTTGAGCATCTGACTTCTGGCTAATAAAGGAAATTTATTTTCATTGCAATAGTGTG
TTGGAATTTTTTGTGTCTCTCACTCGGAAGGACATATGGGAGGGCAAATCATTTAAAACATCAGAATGAG
TATTTGGTTTAGAGTTTGGCAACATATGCCCATATGCTGGCTGCCATGAACAAAGGTTGGCTATAAAGAG
GTCATCAGTATATGAAACAGCCCCCTGCTGTCCATTCCTTATTCCATAGAAAAGCCTTGACTTGAGGTTA
GATTTTTTTTATATTTTGTTTTGTGTTATTTTTTTCTTTAACATCCCTAAAATTTTCCTTACATGTTTTA
CTAGCCAGATTTTTCCTCCTCTCCTGACTACTCCCAGTCATAGCTGTCCCTCTTCTCTTATGGAGATCCC
GAGCGGTGCGTTTTTATGCTTGTAGTATTGTATAATGTTTTTAAGATCCAAGCTTCTGACCTCTTCTCTT
CCTCCCACAGGGCCTCGAGACAATTGCATCGATGGTACCAGTGAAAGTCTGCAATGAATTCGAGTTGGCG
CGCCTGTCATTCTAAATCTCTCTTTCAGCCTAAAGCTTTTTCCCCGTATCCCCCCAGGTGTCTGCAGGCT
CAAAGAGCAGCGAGAAGCGTTCAGAGGAAAGCGATCCCGTGCCACCTTCCCCGTGCCCGGGCTGTCCCCG
CACGCTGCCGGCTCGGGGATGCGGGGGGAGCGCCGGACCGGAGCGGAGCCCCGGGCGGCTCGCTGCTGCC
CCCTAGCGGGGGAGGGACGTAATTACATCCCTGGGGGCTTTGGGAGGGGGCTGTCCCCGTGAGCTCCCAG
GCGCGCCTGTCATTCTAAATCTCTCTTTCAGCCTAAAGCTTTTTCCCCGTATCCCCCCAGGTGTCTGCAG
GCTCAAAGAGCAGCGAGAAGCGTTCAGAGGAAAGCGATCCCGTGCCACCTTCCCCGTGCCCGGGCTGTCC
CCGCACGCTGCCGGCTCGGGGATGCGGGGGGAGCGCCGGACCGGAGCGGAGCCCCGGGCGGCTCGCTGCT
GCCCCCTAGCGGGGGAGGGACGTAATTACATCCCTGGGGGCTTTGGGGGGGGGCTGTCCCCGTGAGCTCC
CAGGCGCGCCAACTCGGTACCGTATCGATGTCGACGTTAACGCTAGTGATATCAACTTTGTATAGAAAAG
TTGGCTCCGAATTCGCCCTTGACAGCAGAGATCCAGTTTGGTTAATTAATTGGCTCCGGTGCCCGTCAGT
GGGCAGAGCGCACATCGCCCACAGTCCCCGAGAAGTTGTGGGGAGGGGTCGGCAATTGAACCGGTGCCTA
GAGAAGGTGGCGCGGGGTAAACTGGGAAAGTGATGTCGTGTACTGGCTCCGCCTTTTTCCCGAGGGTGGG
GGAGAACCGTATATAAGTGCAGTAGTCGCCGTGAACGTTCTTTTTCGCAACGGGTTTGCCGCCAGAACAC
AGGTAAGTGCCGTGTGTGGTTCCCGCGGGCCTGGCCTCTTTACGGGTTATGGCCCTTGCGTGCCTTGAAT
TACTTCCACCTGGCTGCAGTACGTGATTCTTGATCCCGAGCTTCGGGTTGGAAGTGGGTGGGAGAGTTCG
AGGCCTTGCGCTTAAGGAGCCCCTTCGCCTCGTGCTTGAGTTGAGGCCTGGCCTGGGCGCTGGGGCCGCC
GCGTGCGAATCTGGTGGCACCTTCGCGCCTGTCTCGCTGCTTTCGATAAGTCTCTAGCCATTTAAAATTT
TTGATGACCTGCTGCGACGCTTTTTTTCTGGCAAGATAGTCTTGTAAATGCGGGCCAAGATCTGCACACT
GGTATTTCGGTTTTTGGGGCCGCGGGCGGCGACGGGGCCCGTGCGTCCCAGCGCACATGTTCGGCGAGGC
GGGGCCTGCGAGCGCGGCCACCGAGAATCGGACGGGGGTAGTCTCAAGCTGGCCGGCCTGCTCTGGTGCC
TGGCCTCGCGCCGCCGTGTATCGCCCCGCCCTGGGCGGCAAGGCTGGCCCGGTCGGCACCAGTTGCGTGA
GCGGAAAGATGGCCGCTTCCCGGCCCTGCTGCAGGGAGCTCAAAATGGAGGACGCGGCGCTCGGGAGAGC
GGGCGGGTGAGTCACCCACACAAAGGAAAAGGGCCTTTCCGTCCTCAGCCGTCGCTTCATGTGACTCCAC
GGAGTACCGGGCGCCGTCCAGGCACCTCGATTAGTTCTCGAGCTTTTGGAGTACGTCGTCTTTAGGTTGG
GGGGAGGGGTTTTATGCGATGGAGTTTCCCCACACTGAGTGGGTGGAGACTGAAGTTAGGCCAGCTTGGC
ACTTGATGTAATTCTCCTTGGAATTTGCCCTTTTTGAGTTTGGATCTTGGTTCATTCTCAAGCCTCAGAC
AGTGGTTCAAAGTTTTTTTCTTCCATTTCAGGTGTCGTGAGAAGGGCGAATTCGACCCAAGTTTGTACAA
AAAAGCAGGCTCGCCACCATGGTGAGCAAGGGCGAGGAGCTGTTCACCGGGGTGGTGCCCATCCTGGTCG
AGCTGGACGGCGACGTAAACGGCCACAAGTTCAGCGTGAGGGGCGAGGGCGAGGGCGATGCCACCAACGG
CAAGCTGACCCTGAAGTTCATCTGCACCACCGGCAAGCTGCCCGTGCCCTGGCCCACCCTCGTGACCACC
CTGAGCCACGGCGTGCAGTGCTTCGCCCGCTACCCCGACCACATGAAGCAGCACGACTTCTTCAAGTCCG
CCATGCCCGAAGGCTACGTCCAGGAGCGCACCATCTTCTTCAAGGACGACGGCACCTACAAGACCCGCGC
CGAGGTGAAGTTCGAGGGCGACACCCTAGTGAACCGCATCGAGCTGAAGGGCGTCGACTTCAAGGAGGAC
GGCAACATCCTGGGGCACAAGCTGGAGTACAACTTCAACAGCCACAACATCTATATCATGGCCGTCAAGC
AGAAGAACGGCATCAAGGTGAACTTCAAGATCCGCCACAACGTGGAGGACGGCAGCGTGCAGCTCGCCGA
CCACTACCAGCAGAACACCCCCATCGGCGACGGCCCCGTGCTGCTGCCCGACAGCCACTACCTGAGCACC
CAGTCCGTGCTGAGCAAAGACCCCAACGAGAAGCGCGATCACATGGTCCTGCTGGAGTTCCGCACCGCCG
CCGGGATCACTCTCGGCATGGACGAGCTGTACAAGTAATACCACCCAGCTTTCTTGTACAAAGTGGTACG
CGTGAATTCACTCCTCAGGTGCAGGCTGCCTATCAGAAGGTGGTGGCTGGTGTGGCCAATGCCCTGGCTC
ACAAATACCACTGAGATCTTTTTCCCTCTGCCAAAAATTATGGGGACATCATGAAGCCCCTTGAGCATCT
GACTTCTGGCTAATAAAGGAAATTTATTTTCATTGCAATAGTGTGTTGGAATTTTTTGTGTCTCTCACTC
GGAAGGACATATGGGAGGGCAAATCATTTAAAACATCAGAATGAGTATTTGGTTTAGAGTTTGGCAACAT
ATGCCCATATGCTGGCTGCCATGAACAAAGGTTGGCTATAAAGAGGTCATCAGTATATGAAACAGCCCCC
TGCTGTCCATTCCTTATTCCATAGAAAAGCCTTGACTTGAGGTTAGATTTTTTTTATATTTTGTTTTGTG
TTATTTTTTTCTTTAACATCCCTAAAATTTTCCTTACATGTTTTACTAGCCAGATTTTTCCTCCTCTCCT
GACTACTCCCAGTCATAGCTGTCCCTCTTCTCTTATGGAGATCCCTCGACCTGCAGCCCAAGCTTGGCGT
AATCATGGTCATAGCTGTTTCCTGTGTGAAATTGTTATCCGCTCACAATTCCACACAACATACGAGCCGG
AAGCATAAAGTGTAAAGCCTGGGGTGCCTAATGAGTGAGCTAACTCACATTAATTGCGTTGCGCTCACTG
CCCGCTTTCCAGTCGGGAAACCTGTCGTGCCAGCGGATCGACAGTACTAAGCTTGGTCTAATACCCAATC
TCTCGTCTTATCCAGATGTTTTATACGCCTCTGGCCCGTGTCTCAAAATCTCTGATGTTACATTGCACAA
GATAAAATAATATCATCATGAACAATAAAACTGTCTGCTTACATAAACAGTAATACAAGGGGTGTTATGA
GCCATATTCAACGGGAAACGTCGAGGCCGCGATTAAATTCCAACATGGATGCTGATTTATATGGGTATAA
ATGGGCTCGCGATAATGTCGGGCAATCAGGTGCGACAATCTATCGCTTGTATGGGAAGCCCGATGCGCCA
GAGTTGTTTCTGAAACATGGCAAAGGTAGCGTTGCCAATGATGTTACAGATGAGATGGTCAGACTAAACT
GGCTGACGGAATTTATGCCTCTTCCGACCATCAAGCATTTTATCCGTACTCCTGATGATGCATGGTTACT
CACCACTGCGATCCCCGGAAAAACAGCATTCCAGGTATTAGAAGAATATCCTGATTCAGGTGAAAATATT
GTTGATGCGCTGGCAGTGTTCCTGCGCCGGTTGCATTCGATTCCTGTTTGTAATTGTCCTTTTAACAGCG
ATCGCGTATTTCGTCTCGCTCAGGCGCAATCACGAATGAATAACGGTTTGGTTGATGCGAGTGATTTTGA
TGACGAGCGTAATGGCTGGCCTGTTGAACAAGTCTGGAAAGAAATGCATAAACTTTTGCCATTCTCACCG
GATTCAGTCGTCACTCATGGTGATTTCTCACTTGATAACCTTATTTTTGACGAGGGGAAATTAATAGGTT
GTATTGATGTTGGACGAGTCGGAATCGCAGACCGATACCAGGATCTTGCCATCCTATGGAACTGCCTCGG
TGAGTTTTCTCCTTCATTACAGAAACGGCTTTTTCAAAAATATGGTATTGATAATCCTGATATGAATAAA
TTGCAGTTTCATTTGATGCTCGATGAGTTTTTCTAATCAGAATTGGTTAATTGGTTGTAACACTGGCAGA
GCATTACGCTGACTTGACGGGACGGCGCAAGCTCATGACCAAAATCCCTTAACGTGAGTTACGCGTCGTT
CCACTGAGCGTCAGAGGTATCACTAGTATTACAGAGGTAAGTTATAACAGTCGCCTAACCC
