>Addgene plasmid #103188 | LSB-hsa-miR-125a-5p | depositor partial sequence | sequence record 195426 | hsa-miR-125a-5p target
TCACAGGTTAAAGCGTCTCAGGGA
