>Addgene plasmid #103188 | LSB-hsa-miR-125a-5p | addgene full sequence | sequence record 237622 | mKate2-F 5'-ACCCGCTAAGAACCTCAAGA-3'
AGGCCGACAAAGAGACATACGTCGAGCAGCACGAGGTGGCTGTGGCCAGATACTGCGACCTCCCTAGCAA
ACTGGGGCACAAACTTAATTGAGAATTCTACCACCCAGCTTTCTTGTACAAAGTGGTACGTCTCAAGACC
AGAGGTCTCTGCTTCGCCATGTTCACAGGTTAAAGCGTCTCAGGGATCACAGGTTAAAGCGTCTCAGGGA
TCACAGGTTAAAGCGTCTCAGGGATCACAGGTTAAAGCGTCTCAGGGACAACCAGAAGAGACCTGTGCTT
CACTCCTCAGGTGCAGGCTGCCTATCAGAAGGTGGTGGCTGGTGTGGCCAATGCCCTGGCTCACAAATAC
CACTGAGATCTTTTTCCCTCTGCCAAAAATTATGGGGACATCATGAAGCCCCTTGAGCATCTGACTTCTG
GCTAATAAAGGAAATTTATTTTCATTGCAATAGTGTGTTGGAATTTTTTGTGTCTCTCACTCGGAAGGAC
ATATGGGAGGGCAAATCATTTAAAACATCAGAATGAGTATTTGGTTTAGAGTTTGGCAACATATGCCCAT
ATGCTGGCTGCCATGAACAAAGGTTGGCTATAAAGAGGTCATCAGTATATGAAACAGCCCCCTGCTGTCC
ATTCCTTATTCCAT
